>Addgene plasmid #156696 | pD649-HAsp-CD72-Fc(DAPA)-AviTag-6xHis | addgene full sequence | sequence record 405790 | Addgene NGS Result
GGCATTGATTATTGACTAGTTATTAATAGTAATCAATTACGGGGTCATTAGTTCATAGCCCATATATGGA
GTTCCGCGTTACATAACTTACGGTAAATGGCCCGCCTGGCTGACCGCCCAACGACCCCCGCCCATTGACG
TCAATAATGACGTATGTTCCCATAGTAACGCCAATAGGGACTTTCCATTGACGTCAATGGGTGGAGTATT
TACGGTAAACTGCCCACTTGGCAGTACATCAAGTGTATCATATGCCAAGTACGCCCCCTATTGACGTCAA
TGACGGTAAATGGCCCGCCTGGCATTATGCCCAGTACATGACCTTATGGGACTTTCCTACTTGGCAGTAC
ATCTACGTATTAGTCATCGCTATTACCATGGTGATGCGGTTTTGGCAGTACATCAATGGGCGTGGATAGC
GGTTTGACTCACGGGGATTTCCAAGTCTCCACCCCATTGACGTCAATGGGAGTTTGTTTTGGCACCAAAA
TCAACGGGACTTTCCAAAATGTCGTAACAACTCCGCCCCATTGACGCAAATGGGCGGTAGGCGTGTACGG
TGGGAGGTCTATATAAGCAGAGCTCGTTTAGTGAACCGTCAGATCGCCTGGAGACGCCATCCACGCTGTT
TTGACCTCCATAGAAGACACCGGGACCGATCCAGCCTCCGCGGCCGGGAACGGTGCATTGGAACGCGGAT
TCCCCGTGCCAAGAGTGACGTAAGTACCGCCTATAGAGTCTATAGGCCCACCCCCTTGGCTTCGTTAGAA
CGCGGCTACAATTAATACATAACCTTATGTATCATACACATACGATTTAGGTGACACTATAGAATAACAT
CCACTTTGCCTTTCTCTCCACAGGTGTCCACTCCCAGGTCCAACTGCACCTCGGTTCTATCGAAAACGCG
CCTGCTAGCGCCACCATGAAGACCATCATTGCCCTGAGCTACATCTTCTGCCTGGTGTTCGCTGCGGCCG
CCAGATACCTGCAAGTTTCTCAGCAGCTGCAGCAGACCAACAGAGTGCTGGAAGTGACCAACAGCAGCCT
GAGACAGCAGCTGAGGCTGAAGATCACACAGCTGGGACAGAGCGCCGAGGATCTGCAGGGAAGTAGAAGA
GAGCTGGCCCAGTCTCAAGAGGCCCTGCAGGTTGAACAGAGAGCCCATCAAGCTGCCGAAGGACAGCTGC
AGGCTTGCCAGGCCGACCGGCAGAAAACAAAAGAGACACTGCAGAGCGAGGAACAGCAGCGGAGAGCCCT
GGAACAGAAACTGAGCAACATGGAAAACCGGCTGAAGCCATTCTTCACCTGTGGCAGCGCCGACACATGT
TGTCCTAGCGGCTGGATCATGCACCAGAAGTCCTGCTTCTACATCAGCCTGACCAGCAAGAACTGGCAAG
AGTCCCAGAAGCAGTGCGAGACACTGAGCAGCAAGCTGGCCACCTTCAGCGAGATCTACCCTCAGAGCCA
CAGCTACTACTTTCTGAACAGCCTGCTGCCTAACGGCGGCAGCGGCAATTCTTACTGGACCGGCCTGTCT
AGCAACAAGGACTGGAAGCTGACCGACGACACCCAGAGAACCAGAACATACGCCCAGTCCAGCAAGTGCA
ACAAGGTGCACAAGACCTGGTCCTGGTGGACCCTGGAAAGCGAGAGCTGTAGAAGCTCCCTGCCTTACAT
CTGCGAGATGACCGCCTTCAGATTCCCCGATGGCGCGCCGGGCGGCGACAAGACCCACACCTGCCCCCCC
TGCCCAGCTCCAGAACTGCTGGGAGGGCCTTCCGTGTTCCTGTTCCCCCCCAAGCCCAAGGACACCCTGA
TGATCAGCAGGACCCCCGAGGTGACCTGCGTGGTGGTGGCCGTGTCCCACGAGGACCCAGAGGTGAAGTT
CAACTGGTACGTGGACGGCGTGGAGGTGCACAACGCCAAGACCAAGCCCAGAGAGGAGCAGTACAACAGC
ACCTACAGGGTGGTGTCCGTGCTGACCGTGCTGCACCAGGACTGGCTGAACGGCAAAGAATACAAGTGCA
AAGTCTCCAACAAGGCCCTGGCTGCCCCAATCGAAAAGACAATCAGCAAGGCCAAGGGCCAGCCACGGGA
GCCCCAGGTGTACACCCTGCCCCCCAGCCGGGAGGAGATGACCAAGAACCAGGTGTCCCTGACCTGTCTG
GTGAAGGGCTTCTACCCCAGCGATATCGCCGTGGAGTGGGAGAGCAACGGCCAGCCCGAGAACAACTACA
AGACCACCCCCCCAGTGCTGGACAGCGACGGCAGCTTCTTCCTGTACAGCAAGCTGACCGTGGACAAGTC
CAGGTGGCAGCAGGGCAACGTGTTCAGCTGCAGCGTGATGCACGAGGCCCTGCACAACCACTACACCCAG
AAGTCCCTGAGCCTGAGCCCCGGCGGCAGCGGTCTTAATGATATTTTCGAGGCTCAGAAGATTGAGTGGC
ATGAACACCACCACCATCACCACTAAGGCCGGCCTGTAGTCACTGGCACAACGCGTTACCCGGTAAGCCA
ATCGGGTATACACGGTCGTCATACTGCAGACAGGGTTCTTCTACTTTGCAAGATAGTCTTGAGTAGTAAA
ATAAATAGATAGAGAAAATCAGCCTCGACTGTGCCTTCTAGTTGCCAGCCATCTGTTGTTTGCCCCTCCC
CCGTGCCTTCCTTGACCCTGGAAGGTGCCACTCCCACTGTCCTTTCCTAATAAAATGAGGAAATTGCATC
ACAACACTCAACCCTATCTCGGTCTATTCTTTTGATTTATAAGGGATTTTGCCGATTTCGGCCTATTGGT
TAAAAAATGAGCTGATTTAACAAAAATTTAACGCGAATTAATTCTGTGGAATGTGTGTCAGTTAGGGTGT
GGAAAGTCCCCAGGCTCCCCAGCAGGCAGAAGTATGCAAAGCATGCATCTCAATTAGTCAGCAACCAGGT
GTGGAAAGTCCCCAGGCTCCCCAGCAGGCAGAAGTATGCAAAGCATGCATCTCAATTAGTCAGCAACCAT
AGTCCCGCCCCTAACTCCGCCCATCCCGCCCCTAACTCCGCCCAGTTCCGCCCATTCTCCGCCCCATGGC
TGACTAATTTTTTTTATTTATGCAGAGGCCGAGGCCGCCTCTGCCTCTGAGCTATTCCAGAAGTAGTGAG
GAGGCTTTTTTGGAGGCCTAGGCTTTTGCAAAAAGCTCCCGGGAGCTTGTATATCCATTTTCGGATCTGA
TCAGCACGTGTTGACAATTAATCATCGGCATAGTATATCGGCATAGTATAATACGACAAGGTGAGGAACT
AAACCATGACCGAGTACAAGCCCACGGTGCGCCTCGCCACCCGCGACGACGTCCCCAGGGCCGTACGCAC
CCTCGCCGCCGCGTTCGCCGACTACCCCGCCACGCGCCACACCGTCGATCCGGACCGCCACATCGAGCGG
GTCACCGAGCTGCAAGAACTCTTCCTCACGCGCGTCGGGCTCGACATCGGCAAGGTGTGGGTCGCGGACG
ACGGCGCCGCGGTGGCGGTCTGGACCACGCCGGAGAGCGTCGAAGCGGGGGCGGTGTTCGCCGAGATCGG
CCCGCGCATGGCCGAGTTGAGCGGTTCCCGGCTGGCCGCGCAGCAACAGATGGAAGGCCTCCTGGCGCCG
CACCGGCCCAAGGAGCCCGCGTGGTTCCTGGCCACCGTCGGCGTCTCGCCCGACCACCAGGGCAAGGGTC
TGGGCAGCGCCGTCGTGCTCCCCGGAGTGGAGGCGGCCGAGCGCGCCGGGGTGCCCGCCTTCCTGGAGAC
ATCCGCGCCCCGCAACCTCCCCTTCTACGAGCGGCTCGGCTTCACCGTCACCGCCGACGTCGAGGTGCCC
GAAGGACCGCGCACCTGGTGCATGACCCGCAAGCCCGGTGCCTGACACGTGCTACGAGATTTCGATTCCA
CCGCCGCCTTCTATGAAAGGTTGGGCTTCGGAATCGTTTTCCGGGACGCCGGCTGGATGATCCTCCAGCG
CGGGGATCTCATGCTGGAGTTCTTCGCCCACCCCAACTTGTTTATTGCAGCTTATAATGGTTACAAATAA
AGCAATAGCATCACAAATTTCACAAATAAAGCATTTTTTTCACTGCATTCTAGTTGTGGTTTGTCCAAAC
TCATCAATGTATCTTATCATGTCTGTATACCGTCGACCTCTAGCTAGAGCTTGGCGTAATCATGGTCATT
ACCAATGCTTAATCAGTGAGGCACCTATCTCAGCGATCTGTCTATTTCGTTCATCCATAGTTGCCTGACT
CCCCGTCGTGTAGATAACTACGATACGGGAGGGCTTACCATCTGGCCCCAGCGCTGCGATGATACCGCGA
GAACCACGCTCACCGGCTCCGGATTTATCAGCAATAAACCAGCCAGCCGGAAGGGCCGAGCGCAGAAGTG
GTCCTGCAACTTTATCCGCCTCCATCCAGTCTATTAATTGTTGCCGGGAAGCTAGAGTAAGTAGTTCGCC
AGTTAATAGTTTGCGCAACGTTGTTGCCATCGCTACAGGCATCGTGGTGTCACGCTCGTCGTTTGGTATG
GCTTCATTCAGCTCCGGTTCCCAACGATCAAGGCGAGTTACATGATCCCCCATGTTGTGCAAAAAAGCGG
TTAGCTCCTTCGGTCCTCCGATCGTTGTCAGAAGTAAGTTGGCCGCAGTGTTATCACTCATGGTTATGGC
AGCACTGCATAATTCTCTTACTGTCATGCCATCCGTAAGATGCTTTTCTGTGACTGGTGAGTACTCAACC
AAGTCATTCTGAGAATAGTGTATGCGGCGACCGAGTTGCTCTTGCCCGGCGTCAATACGGGATAATACCG
CGCCACATAGCAGAACTTTAAAAGTGCTCATCATTGGAAAACGTTCTTCGGGGCGAAAACTCTCAAGGAT
CTTACCGCTGTTGAGATCCAGTTCGATGTAACCCACTCGTGCACCCAACTGATCTTCAGCATCTTTTACT
TTCACCAGCGTTTCTGGGTGAGCAAAAACAGGAAGGCAAAATGCCGCAAAAAAGGGAATAAGGGCGACAC
GGAAATGTTGAATACTCATATTCTTCCTTTTTCAATATTATTGAAGCATTTATCAGGGTTATTGTCTCAT
GAGCGGATACATATTTGAATGTATTTAGAAAAATAAACAAATAGGGGTCAGTGTTACAACCAATTAACCA
ATTCTGAACATTATCGCGAGCCCATTTATACCTGAATATGGCTCATAACACCCCTTGCTCATGACCAAAA
TCCCTTAACGTGAGTTACGCGCGCGTCGTTCCACTGAGCGTCAGACCCCGTAGAAAAGATCAAAGGATCT
TCTTGAGATCCTTTTTTTCTGCGCGTAATCTGCTGCTTGCAAACAAAAAAACCACCGCTACCAGCGGTGG
TTTGTTTGCCGGATCAAGAGCTACCAACTCTTTTTCCGAAGGTAACTGGCTTCAGCAGAGCGCAGATACC
AAATACTGTTCTTCTAGTGTAGCCGTAGTTAGCCCACCACTTCAAGAACTCTGTAGCACCGCCTACATAC
CTCGCTCTGCTAATCCTGTTACCAGTGGCTGCTGCCAGTGGCGATAAGTCGTGTCTTACCGGGTTGGACT
CAAGACGATAGTTACCGGATAAGGCGCAGCGGTCGGGCTGAACGGGGGGTTCGTGCACACAGCCCAGCTT
GGAGCGAACGACCTACACCGAACTGAGATACCTACAGCGTGAGCTATGAGAAAGCGCCACGCTTCCCGAA
GGGAGAAAGGCGGACAGGTATCCGGTAAGCGGCAGGGTCGGAACAGGAGAGCGCACGAGGGAGCTTCCAG
GGGGAAACGCCTGGTATCTTTATAGTCCTGTCGGGTTTCGCCACCTCTGACTTGAGCGTCGATTTTTGTG
ATGCTCGTCAGGGGGGCGGAGCCTATGGAAAAACGCCAGCAACGCGGCCTTTTTACGGTTCCTGGCCTTT
TGCTGGCCTTTTGCTCACATGTTCTTTCCTGCGTTATCCCCTGATTCTGTGGATAACCGTATTACCGCCT
TTGAGTGAGCTGATACCGCTCGCCGCAGCCGAACGACCGAGCGCAGCGAGTCAGTGAGCGAGGAAGCGGA
AGGCGAGAGTAGGGAACTGCCAGGCATCAAACTAAGCAGAAGGCCCCTGACGGATGGCCTTTTTGCGTTT
CTACAAACTCTTTCTGTGTTGTAAAACGACGGCCAGTCTTAAGCTCGGGCCCCCTGGGCGGTTCTGATAA
CGAGTAATCGTTAATCCGCAAATAACGTAAAAACCCGCTTCGGCGGGTTTTTTTATGGGGGGAGTTTAGG
GAAAGAGCATTTGTCAGAATATTTAAGGGCGCCTGTCACTTTGCTTGATATATGAGAATTATTTAACCTT
ATAAATGAGAAAAAAGCAACGCACTTTAAATAAGATACGTTGCTTTTTCGATTGATGAACACCTATAATT
AAACTATTCATCTATTATTTATGATTTTTTGTATATACAATATTTCTAGTTTGTTAAAGAGAATTAAGAA
AATAAATCTCGAAAATAATAAAGGGAAAATCAGTTTTTGATATCAAAATTATACATGTCAACGATAATAC
AAAATATAATACAAACTATAAGATGTTATCAGTATTTATTATCATTTAGAATAAATTTTGTGTCGCCCTT
AATTGTGAGCGGATAACAATTACGAGCTTCATGCACAGTGGCGTTGACTCAATATTGGCCATTAGCCATA
TTATTCATTGGTTATATAGCATAAATCAATATTGGCTATTGGCCATTGCATACGTTGTATCTATATCATA
ATATGTACATTTATATTGGCTCATGTCCAATATGACCGCCATGTT
Features (pLannotate 1.2.2; 21 found; start..end, strand, type, name):
     77..380     +  enhancer       CMV enhancer: human cytomegalovirus immediate early enhancer
    381..584     +  promoter       CMV promoter: human cytomegalovirus (CMV) immediate early promoter
    720..763     +  intron         CMV intron (fragment): modified intron A from human cytomegalovirus
    815..833     +  promoter       SP6 promoter: promoter for bacteriophage SP6 RNA polymerase
    837..874     +  CDS            IgH signal sequence (fragment): signal sequence from the mouse immunoglobulin heavy chain variable region
    959..1711    +  CDS            CD72 (fragment): CD72_HUMAN - Experimental evidence at protein level: Swiss-Prot protein existence level 1. Plays a role in B-cell proliferation and differentiation. From Homo sapiens (Human).
   1727..2404    +  CDS            IGHG1 (fragment): IGHG1_HUMAN - Experimental evidence at protein level: Swiss-Prot protein existence level 1. Constant region of immunoglobulin heavy chains. Immunoglobulins, also known as antibodies, are membrane-bound or secreted glycoproteins produced by B lymphocytes. In the recognition phase of humoral immunity, the membrane-bound immunoglobulins serve as receptors which, upon binding of a specific antigen, trigger the clonal expansion and differentiation of B lymphocytes into immunoglobulins- secreting plasma cells. Secreted immunoglobulins mediate the effector phase of humoral immunity, which results in
   2619..2730    +  polyA_signal   bGH poly(A) signal: bovine growth hormone polyadenylation signal
   2731..2839    +  rep_origin     f1 ori (fragment): f1 bacteriophage origin of replication; arrow indicates direction of (+) strand synthesis
   2853..3182    +  promoter       SV40 promoter: SV40 enhancer and early promoter
   3230..3277    +  promoter       EM7 promoter: synthetic bacterial promoter&nbsp
   3296..3895    +  CDS            PuroR (fragment): puromycin N-acetyltransferase; pac from Streptomyces; confers resistance to puromycin
   3905..4030    +  CDS            ble (fragment): BLE_KLEPN - Experimental evidence at protein level: Swiss-Prot protein existence level 1. Binding protein with a strong affinity to the bleomycin family of antibiotics. Binds to CL990; an antimitotic-antibiotic compound. From Klebsiella pneumoniae.
   4025..4146    +  polyA_signal   SV40 poly(A) signal: SV40 polyadenylation signal
   4199..5059    -  CDS            AmpR: β-lactamase; bla; confers resistance to ampicillin, carbenicillin, and related antibiotics
   5062..5158    -  promoter       AmpR promoter (fragment): bla
   5188..5212    -  CDS            KanR (fragment): aminoglycoside phosphotransferase; aph(3')-Ia; confers resistance to kanamycin
   5323..5911    +  rep_origin     ori: high-copy-number ColE1/pMB1/pBR322/pUC origin of replication
   6136..6153    +  terminator     rrnB T2 terminator (fragment): transcription terminator T2 from the E. coli rrnB gene
   6178..6197    -  CDS            lacZα (fragment): LacZα fragment of β-galactosidase; lacZ fragment
   6653..6669    +  protein_bind   lac operator: The lac repressor binds to the lac operator to inhibit transcription in E. coli. This inhibition can be relieved by adding lactose or isopropyl-β-D-thiogalactopyranoside (IPTG). lac repressor encoded by lacI
