[The description below was written by a language model from this plasmid's Addgene catalogue record and pLannotate feature annotations shown in this document.]
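Description:
pD649-HAsp-CD72-Fc(DAPA)-AviTag-6xHis is a mammalian expression plasmid built on the pD649 backbone for producing the extracellular domain of human CD72, a B-cell surface protein, as a secreted Fc fusion. It is propagated in E. coli as a high-copy plasmid through a ColE1/pUC-type origin and selected with ampicillin via the β-lactamase gene. The annotated sequence also carries an SV40 early promoter/EM7 promoter cassette driving a puromycin N-acetyltransferase gene followed by an SV40 poly(A) signal, which could allow puromycin selection in mammalian cells, although the record does not mention this use. Short fragments annotated as ble, KanR, lacZα, f1 ori and rrnB terminator appear to be backbone remnants rather than functional parts.

The expression unit uses the CMV immediate-early enhancer and promoter with a fragment of CMV intron A, followed by an SP6 promoter that serves as a sequencing primer site and could support in vitro transcription. The open reading frame begins with a secretion signal: the plasmid name indicates an "HAsp" leader, while the automated annotation matches part of it to a mouse immunoglobulin heavy chain signal sequence. The CD72 ectodomain sits between retained NotI and AscI sites, so ectodomains can be swapped across the collection. It is fused at its C terminus to a human IgG1 Fc carrying the D265A and P329A (DAPA) substitutions, which are generally used to reduce Fc effector binding. An AviTag for site-specific biotinylation and a 6xHis tag for metal-affinity purification follow according to the catalogue entry, though they are not individually annotated, and a bGH poly(A) signal ends the transcript.

The plasmid belongs to a set made for screening extracellular interactions among human immunoglobulin superfamily (IgSF) cell-surface proteins. The depositor notes that some plasmids in the set may carry an IS4-like transposase insertion upstream of the CMV promoter; no such feature is annotated here.
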