Addgene plasmid #156696: pD649-HAsp-CD72-Fc(DAPA)-AviTag-6xHis
Purpose: Mammalian expression of cell-surface protein extracellular domain fused to Fc(DAPA)-Avi-6xHis. Protein is secreted from cells.
Depositing lab: Chris Garcia. Depositing organization: Stanford University. Publication: A Human IgSF Cell-Surface Interactome Reveals a Complex Network of Protein-Protein Interactions. Wojtowicz WM, Vielmetter J, Fernandes RA, Siepe DH, Eastman CL, Chisholm GB, Cox S, Klock H, Anderson PW, Rue SM, Miller JJ, Glaser SM, Bragstad ML, Vance J, Lam AW, Lesley SA, Zinn K, Garcia KC. Cell. 2020 Aug 20;182(4):1027-1043.e17. doi: 10.1016/j.cell.2020.07.025. PubMed 32822567.
Backbone
  Vector backbone: pD649
  Backbone size w/o insert (bp): 6106
  Vector type: Mammalian Expression
Growth in bacteria
  Bacterial resistance: Ampicillin, 100 μg/mL
  Growth temperature: 37°C
  Growth strain: DH5alpha
  Copy number: High Copy
Gene/Insert
  Gene/Insert name: CD72
  Species: H. sapiens (human)
  Insert size (bp): 729
  Mutation: Fc region of human IgG contains D265A and P329A mutations (DAPA)
  Entrez Gene: CD72 (a.k.a. CD72b, LYB2)
  Promoter: CMV/SP6
  Tag / fusion protein: Fc(DAPA)-AviTag-6xHis (C terminal on backbone)
  Cloning method: Restriction Enzyme; 5′ cloning site GCGGCCGC (not destroyed); 3′ cloning site GGCGCGCC (not destroyed)
  Sequencing primers: 5′ ATTTAGGTGACACTATAG; 3′ CACGTACCAGTTGAACTTCACC
Resource information
  A portion of this plasmid was derived from a plasmid made by: synthesis by ThermoFisher
Terms and licenses: Academic/Nonprofit Terms; Industry Terms: Not Available to Industry
Depositor comments: Some plasmids in this collection may have an IS4-like element ISVsa5 family transposase upstream of the CMV promoter.
How to cite: pD649-HAsp-CD72-Fc(DAPA)-AviTag-6xHis was a gift from Chris Garcia (Addgene plasmid # 156696 ; http://n2t.net/addgene:156696 ; RRID:Addgene_156696)
