>Addgene plasmid #156696 | pD649-HAsp-CD72-Fc(DAPA)-AviTag-6xHis | depositor partial sequence | sequence record 302502 | insert (extracellular domain)
AGATACCTGCAAGTTTCTCAGCAGCTGCAGCAGACCAACAGAGTGCTGGAAGTGACCAACAGCAGCCTGA
GACAGCAGCTGAGGCTGAAGATCACACAGCTGGGACAGAGCGCCGAGGATCTGCAGGGAAGTAGAAGAGA
GCTGGCCCAGTCTCAAGAGGCCCTGCAGGTTGAACAGAGAGCCCATCAAGCTGCCGAAGGACAGCTGCAG
GCTTGCCAGGCCGACCGGCAGAAAACAAAAGAGACACTGCAGAGCGAGGAACAGCAGCGGAGAGCCCTGG
AACAGAAACTGAGCAACATGGAAAACCGGCTGAAGCCATTCTTCACCTGTGGCAGCGCCGACACATGTTG
TCCTAGCGGCTGGATCATGCACCAGAAGTCCTGCTTCTACATCAGCCTGACCAGCAAGAACTGGCAAGAG
TCCCAGAAGCAGTGCGAGACACTGAGCAGCAAGCTGGCCACCTTCAGCGAGATCTACCCTCAGAGCCACA
GCTACTACTTTCTGAACAGCCTGCTGCCTAACGGCGGCAGCGGCAATTCTTACTGGACCGGCCTGTCTAG
CAACAAGGACTGGAAGCTGACCGACGACACCCAGAGAACCAGAACATACGCCCAGTCCAGCAAGTGCAAC
AAGGTGCACAAGACCTGGTCCTGGTGGACCCTGGAAAGCGAGAGCTGTAGAAGCTCCCTGCCTTACATCT
GCGAGATGACCGCCTTCAGATTCCCCGAT
